>Addgene plasmid #188770 | pHR_UCOE-SFFV-dCas9-XTEN80-KRAB(Kox1)-IRES-mCherry | addgene full sequence | sequence record 374877 | Addgene NGS Result
GGTAACTAGAGATCCCTCAGACCCTTTTAGTCAGTGTGGAAAATCTCTAGCAGCATCTAGAATTAATTCC
GTGTATTCTATAGTGTCACCTAAATCGTATGTGTATGATACATAAGGTTATGTATTAATTGTAGCCGCGT
TCTAACGACAATATGTACAAGCCTAATTGTGTAGCATCTGGCTTACTGAAGCAGACCCTATCATCTCTCT
CGTAAACTGCCGTCAGAGTCGGTTTGGTTGGACGAACCTTCTGAGTTTCTGGTAACGCCGTCCCGCACCC
GGAAATGGTCAGCGAACCAATCAGCAGGGTCATCGCTAGCCAGATCCTCTACGCCGGACGCATCGTGGCC
GGCATCACCGGCGCCACAGGTGCGGTTGCTGGCGCCTATATCGCCGACATCACCGATGGGGAAGATCGGG
CTCGCCACTTCGGGCTCATGAGCGCTTGTTTCGGCGTGGGTATGGTGGCAGGCCCCGTGGCCGGGGGACT
GTTGGGCGCCATCTCCTTGCATGCACCATTCCTTGCGGCGGCGGTGCTCAACGGCCTCAACCTACTACTG
GGCTGCTTCCTAATGCAGGAGTCGCATAAGGGAGAGCGTCGAATGGTGCACTCTCAGTACAATCTGCTCT
GATGCCGCATAGTTAAGCCAGCCCCGACACCCGCCAACACCCGCTGACGCGCCCTGACGGGCTTGTCTGC
TCCCGGCATCCGCTTACAGACAAGCTGTGACCGTCTCCGGGAGCTGCATGTGTCAGAGGTTTTCACCGTC
ATCACCGAAACGCGCGAGACGAAAGGGCCTCGTGATACGCCTATTTTTATAGGTTAATGTCATGATAATA
ATGGTTTCTTAGACGTCAGGTGGCACTTTTCGGGGAAATGTGCGCGGAACCCCTATTTGTTTATTTTTCT
AAATACATTCAAATATGTATCCGCTCATGAGACAATAACCCTGATAAATGCTTCAATAATATTGAAAAAG
GAAGAGTATGAGTATTCAACATTTCCGTGTCGCCCTTATTCCCTTTTTTGCGGCATTTTGCCTTCCTGTT
TTTGCTCACCCAGAAACGCTGGTGAAAGTAAAAGATGCTGAAGATCAGTTGGGTGCACGAGTGGGTTACA
TCGAACTGGATCTCAACAGCGGTAAGATCCTTGAGAGTTTTCGCCCCGAAGAACGTTTTCCAATGATGAG
CACTTTTAAAGTTCTGCTATGTGGCGCGGTATTATCCCGTATTGACGCCGGGCAAGAGCAACTCGGTCGC
CGCATACACTATTCTCAGAATGACTTGGTTGAGTACTCACCAGTCACAGAAAAGCATCTTACGGATGGCA
TGACAGTAAGAGAATTATGCAGTGCTGCCATAACCATGAGTGATAACACTGCGGCCAACTTACTTCTGAC
AACGATCGGAGGACCGAAGGAGCTAACCGCTTTTTTGCACAACATGGGGGATCATGTAACTCGCCTTGAT
CGTTGGGAACCGGAGCTGAATGAAGCCATACCAAACGACGAGCGTGACACCACGATGCCTGTAGCAATGG
CAACAACGTTGCGCAAACTATTAACTGGCGAACTACTTACTCTAGCTTCCCGGCAACAATTAATAGACTG
GATGGAGGCGGATAAAGTTGCAGGACCACTTCTGCGCTCGGCCCTTCCGGCTGGCTGGTTTATTGCTGAT
AAATCTGGAGCCGGTGAGCGTGGGTCTCGCGGTATCATTGCAGCACTGGGGCCAGATGGTAAGCCCTCCC
GTATCGTAGTTATCTACACGACGGGGAGTCAGGCAACTATGGATGAACGAAATAGACAGATCGCTGAGAT
AGGTGCCTCACTGATTAAGCATTGGTAACTGTCAGACCAAGTTTACTCATATATACTTTAGATTGATTTA
AAACTTCATTTTTAATTTAAAAGGATCTAGGTGAAGATCCTTTTTGATAATCTCATGACCAAAATCCCTT
AACGTGAGTTTTCGTTCCACTGAGCGTCAGACCCCGTAGAAAAGATCAAAGGATCTTCTTGAGATCCTTT
TTTTCTGCGCGTAATCTGCTGCTTGCAAACAAAAAAACCACCGCTACCAGCGGTGGTTTGTTTGCCGGAT
CAAGAGCTACCAACTCTTTTTCCGAAGGTAACTGGCTTCAGCAGAGCGCAGATACCAAATACTGTTCTTC
TAGTGTAGCCGTAGTTAGGCCACCACTTCAAGAACTCTGTAGCACCGCCTACATACCTCGCTCTGCTAAT
CCTGTTACCAGTGGCTGCTGCCAGTGGCGATAAGTCGTGTCTTACCGGGTTGGACTCAAGACGATAGTTA
CCGGATAAGGCGCAGCGGTCGGGCTGAACGGGGGGTTCGTGCACACAGCCCAGCTTGGAGCGAACGACCT
ACACCGAACTGAGATACCTACAGCGTGAGCTATGAGAAAGCGCCACGCTTCCCGAAGGGAGAAAGGCGGA
CAGGTATCCGGTAAGCGGCAGGGTCGGAACAGGAGAGCGCACGAGGGAGCTTCCAGGGGGAAACGCCTGG
TATCTTTATAGTCCTGTCGGGTTTCGCCACCTCTGACTTGAGCGTCGATTTTTGTGATGCTCGTCAGGGG
GGCGGAGCCTATGGAAAAACGCCAGCAACGCGGCCTTTTTACGGTTCCTGGCCTTTTGCTGGCCTTTTGC
TCACATGTTCTTTCCTGCGTTATCCCCTGATTCTGTGGATAACCGTATTACCGCCTTTGAGTGAGCTGAT
ACCGCTCGCCGCAGCCGAACGACCGAGCGCAGCGAGTCAGTGAGCGAGGAAGCGGAAGAGCGCCCAATAC
GCAAACCGCCTCTCCCCGCGCGTTGGCCGATTCATTAATGCAGCTGTGGAATGTGTGTCAGTTAGGGTGT
GGAAAGTCCCCAGGCTCCCCAGCAGGCAGAAGTATGCAAAGCATGCATCTCAATTAGTCAGCAACCAGGT
GTGGAAAGTCCCCAGGCTCCCCAGCAGGCAGAAGTATGCAAAGCATGCATCTCAATTAGTCAGCAACCAT
AGTCCCGCCCCTAACTCCGCCCATCCCGCCCCTAACTCCGCCCAGTTCCGCCCATTCTCCGCCCCATGGC
TGACTAATTTTTTTTATTTATGCAGAGGCCGAGGCCGCCTCGGCCTCTGAGCTATTCCAGAAGTAGTGAG
GAGGCTTTTTTGGAGGCCTAGGCTTTTGCAAAAAGCTTGGACACAAGACAGGCTTGCGAGATATGTTTGA
GAATACCACTTTATCCCGCGTCAGGGAGAGGCAGTGCGTAAAAAGACGCGGACTCATGTGAAATACTGGT
TTTTAGTGCGCCAGATCTCTATAATCTCGCGCAACCTATTTTCCCCTCGAACACTTTTTAAGCCGTAGAT
AAACAGGCTGGGACACTTCACATGAGCGAAAAATACATCGTCACCTGGGACATGTTGCAGATCCATGCAC
GTAAACTCGCAAGCCGACTGATGCCTTCTGAACAATGGAAAGGCATTATTGCCGTAAGCCGTGGCGGTCT
GTACCGGGTGCGTTACTGGCGCGTGAACTGGGTATTCGTCATGTCGATACCGTTTGTATTTCCAGCTACG
ATCACGACAACCAGCGCGAGCTTAAAGTGCTGAAACGCGCAGAAGGCGATGGCGAAGGCTTCATCGTTAT
TGATGACCTGGTGGATACCGGTGGTACTGCGGTTGCGATTCGTGAAATGTATCCAAAAGCGCACTTTGTC
ACCATCTTCGCAAAACCGGCTGGTCGTCCGCTGGTTGATGACTATGTTGTTGATATCCCGCAAGATACCT
GGATTGAACAGCCGTGGGATATGGGCGTCGTATTCGTCCCGCCAATCTCCGGTCGCTAATCTTTTCAACG
CCTGGCACTGCCGGGCGTTGTTCTTTTTAACTTCAGGCGGGTTACAATAGTTTCCAGTAAGTATTCTGGA
GGCTGCATCCATGACACAGGCAAACCTGAGCGAAACCCTGTTCAAACCCCGCTTTAAACATCCTGAAACC
TCGACGCTAGTCCGCCGCTTTAATCACGGCGCACAACCGCCTGTGCAGTCGGCCCTTGATGGTAAAACCA
TCCCTCACTGGTATCGCATGATTAACCGTCTGATGTGGATCTGGCGCGGCATTGACCCACGCGAAATCCT
CGACGTCCAGGCACGTATTGTGATGAGCGATGCCGAACGTACCGACGATGATTTATACGATACGGTGATT
GGCTACCGTGGCGGCAACTGGATTTATGAGTGGGCCCCGGATCTTTGTGAAGGAACCTTACTTCTGTGGT
GTGACATAATTGGACAAACTACCTACAGAGATTTAAAGCTCTAAGGTAAATATAAAATTTTTAAGTGTAT
AATGTGTTAAACTACTGATTCTAATTGTTTGTGTATTTTAGATTCCAACCTATGGAACTGATGAATGGGA
GCAGTGGTGGAATGCCTTTAATGAGGAAAACCTGTTTTGCTCAGAAGAAATGCCATCTAGTGATGATGAG
GCTACTGCTGACTCTCAACATTCTACTCCTCCAAAAAAGAAGAGAAAGGTAGAAGACCCCAAGGACTTTC
CTTCAGAATTGCTAAGTTTTTTGAGTCATGCTGTGTTTAGTAATAGAACTCTTGCTTGCTTTGCTATTTA
CACCACAAAGGAAAAAGCTGCACTGCTATACAAGAAAATTATGGAAAAATATTCTGTAACCTTTATAAGT
AGGCATAACAGTTATAATCATAACATACTGTTTTTTCTTACTCCACACAGGCATAGAGTGTCTGCTATTA
ATAACTATGCTCAAAAATTGTGTACCTTTAGCTTTTTAATTTGTAAAGGGGTTAATAAGGAATATTTGAT
GTATAGTGCCTTGACTAGAGATCATAATCAGCCATACCACATTTGTAGAGGTTTTACTTGCTTTAAAAAA
CCTCCCACACCTCCCCCTGAACCTGAAACATAAAATGAATGCAATTGTTGTTGTTAACTTGTTTATTGCA
GCTTATAATGGTTACAAATAAAGCAATAGCATCACAAATTTCACAAATAAAGCATTTTTTTCACTGCATT
CTAGTTGTGGTTTGTCCAAACTCATCAATGTATCTTATCATGTCTGGATCAACTGGATAACTCAAGCTAA
CCAAAATCATCCCAAACTTCCCACCCCATACCCTATTACCACTGCCAATTACCTGTGGTTTCATTTACTC
TAAACCTGTGATTCCTCTGAATTATTTTCATTTTAAAGAAATTGTATTTGTTAAATATGTACTACAAACT
TAGTAGTTGGAAGGGCTAATTCACTCCCAAAGAAGACAAGATATCCTTGATCTGTGGATCTACCACACAC
AAGGCTACTTCCCTGATTAGCAGAACTACACACCAGGGCCAGGGGTCAGATATCCACTGACCTTTGGATG
GTGCTACAAGCTAGTACCAGTTGAGCCAGATAAGGTAGAAGAGGCCAATAAAGGAGAGAACACCAGCTTG
TTACACCCTGTGAGCCTGCATGGGATGGATGACCCGGAGAGAGAAGTGTTAGAGTGGAGGTTTGACAGCC
GCCTAGCATTTCATCACGTGGCCCGAGAGCTGCATCCGGAGTACTTCAAGAACTGCTGATATCGAGCTTG
CTACAAGGGACTTTCCGCTGGGGACTTTCCAGGGAGGCGTGGCCTGGGCGGGACTGGGGAGTGGCGAGCC
CTCAGATCCTGCATATAAGCAGCTGCTTTTTGCCTGTACTGGGTCTCTCTGGTTAGACCAGATCTGAGCC
TGGGAGCTCTCTGGCTAACTAGGGAACCCACTGCTTAAGCCTCAATAAAGCTTGCCTTGAGTGCTTCAAG
TAGTGTGTGCCCGTCTGTTGTGTGACTCTGGTAACTAGAGATCCCTCAGACCCTTTTAGTCAGTGTGGAA
AATCTCTAGCAGTGGCGCCCGAACAGGGACTTGAAAGCGAAAGGGAAACCAGAGGAGCTCTCTCGACGCA
GGACTCGGCTTGCTGAAGCGCGCACGGCAAGAGGCGAGGGGCGGCGACTGGTGAGTACGCCAAAAATTTT
GACTAGCGGAGGCTAGAAGGAGAGAGATGGGTGCGAGAGCGTCAGTATTAAGCGGGGGAGAATTAGATCG
CGATGGGAAAAAATTCGGTTAAGGCCAGGGGGAAAGAAAAAATATAAATTAAAACATATAGTATGGGCAA
GCAGGGAGCTAGAACGATTCGCAGTTAATCCTGGCCTGTTAGAAACATCAGAAGGCTGTAGACAAATACT
GGGACAGCTACAACCATCCCTTCAGACAGGATCAGAAGAACTTAGATCATTATATAATACAGTAGCAACC
CTCTATTGTGTGCATCAAAGGATAGAGATAAAAGACACCAAGGAAGCTTTAGACAAGATAGAGGAAGAGC
AAAACAAAAGTAAGACCACCGCACAGCAAGCGGCCGGCCGCTGATCTTCAGACCTGGAGGAGGAGATATG
AGGGACAATTGGAGAAGTGAATTATATAAATATAAAGTAGTAAAAATTGAACCATTAGGAGTAGCACCCA
CCAAGGCAAAGAGAAGAGTGGTGCAGAGAGAAAAAAGAGCAGTGGGAATAGGAGCTTTGTTCCTTGGGTT
CTTGGGAGCAGCAGGAAGCACTATGGGCGCAGCGTCAATGACGCTGACGGTACAGGCCAGACAATTATTG
TCTGGTATAGTGCAGCAGCAGAACAATTTGCTGAGGGCTATTGAGGCGCAACAGCATCTGTTGCAACTCA
CAGTCTGGGGCATCAAGCAGCTCCAGGCAAGAATCCTGGCTGTGGAAAGATACCTAAAGGATCAACAGCT
CCTGGGGATTTGGGGTTGCTCTGGAAAACTCATTTGCACCACTGCTGTGCCTTGGAATGCTAGTTGGAGT
AATAAATCTCTGGAACAGATTTGGAATCACACGACCTGGATGGAGTGGGACAGAGAAATTAACAATTACA
CAAGCTTAATACACTCCTTAATTGAAGAATCGCAAAACCAGCAAGAAAAGAATGAACAAGAATTATTGGA
ATTAGATAAATGGGCAAGTTTGTGGAATTGGTTTAACATAACAAATTGGCTGTGGTATATAAAATTATTC
ATAATGATAGTAGGAGGCTTGGTAGGTTTAAGAATAGTTTTTGCTGTACTTTCTATAGTGAATAGAGTTA
GGCAGGGATATTCACCATTATCGTTTCAGACCCACCTCCCAACCCCGAGGGGACCCGACAGGCCCGAAGG
AATAGAAGAAGAAGGTGGAGAGAGAGACAGAGACAGATCCATTCGATTAGTGAACGGATCTCGACGGTAT
CGCCAAATGGCAGTATTCATCCACAATTTTAAAAGAAAAGGGGGGATTGGGGGGTACAGTGCAGGGGAAA
GAATAGTAGACATAATAGCAACAGACATACAAACTAAAGAATTACAAAAACAAATTACAAAAATTCAAAA
TTTTCGGGTTTATTACAGGGACAGCAGAGATCCAGTTTGGATCGATAAGCTTGATATCGAATTCGGGAGG
TGGTCCCTGCAGTTACGCCAATGATAACCCCCGCCAGAAAAATCTTAGTAGCCTTCCCTTTTTGTTTTCC
GTGCCCCAACTCGGCGGATTGACTCGGCCCCTTCCGGAAACACCCGAATCAACTTCTAGTCAAATTATTG
TTCACGCCGCAATGACCCACCCCTGGCCCGCGTCTGTGGAACTGACCCCTGGTGTACAGGAGAGTTCGCT
GCTGAAAGTGGTCCCAAAGGGGTACTAGTTTTTAAGCTCCCAACTCCCCCTCCCCCAGCGTCTGGAGGAT
TCCACACCCTCGCACCGCAGGGGCGAGGAAGTGGGCGGAGTCCGGTTTTGGCGCCAGCCGCTGAGGCTGC
CAAGCAGAAAAGCCACCGCTGAGGAGACTCCGGTCACTGTCCTCGCCCCGCCTCCCCCTTCCCTCCCCTT
GGGGACCACCGGGCGCCACGCCGCGAACGGTAAGTGCCGCGGTCGTCGGCGCCTCCGCCCTCCCCCTAGG
GCCCCAATTCCCAGCGGGCGCGGCGCGCGGCCCCGCGCGCAGCTCCCGGCTCCCTCCCCCTTCGGATGTG
GCTTGAGCTGTAGGCGCGGAGTCCTGCAGCCCCGATAAAATAAAAGATTTTATTTAGTCTCCAGAAAAAG
GGGGGAATGAAAGACCCCACCTGTAGGTTTGGCAAGCTAGCTGCAGTAACGCCATTTTGCAAGGCATGGA
AAAATACCAAACCAAGAATAGAGAAGTTCAGATCAAGGGCGGGTACATGAAAATAGCTAACGTTGGGCCA
AACAGGATATCTGCGGTGAGCAGTTTCGGCCCCGGCCCGGGGCCAAGAACAGATGGTCACCGCAGTTTCG
GCCCCGGCCCGAGGCCAAGAACAGATGGTCCCCAGATATGGCCCAACCCTCAGCAGTTTCTTAAGACCCA
TCAGATGTTTCCAGGCTCCCCCAAGGACCTGAAATGACCCTGCGCCTTATTTGAATTAACCAATCAGCCT
GCTTCTCGCTTCTGTTCGCGCGCTTCTGCTTCCCGAGCTCTATAAAAGAGCTCACAACCCCTCACTCGGC
GCGCCAGTCCTCCGACAGACTGAGTCGCCCGGGGGGGATCTGGAGCTCTCGAGAATTCTCACGCGTCTGC
AGGATATCAAGCTTGCGGTACCGCGGGCCCGGCCACCATGGACAAGAAGTACAGCATCGGCCTGGCCATC
GGCACCAACTCTGTGGGCTGGGCCGTGATCACCGACGAGTACAAGGTGCCCAGCAAGAAATTCAAGGTGC
TGGGCAACACCGACCGGCACAGCATCAAGAAGAACCTGATCGGCGCCCTGCTGTTCGACAGCGGAGAAAC
AGCCGAGGCCACCCGGCTGAAGAGAACCGCCAGAAGAAGATACACCAGACGGAAGAACCGGATCTGCTAT
CTGCAAGAGATCTTCAGCAACGAGATGGCCAAGGTGGACGACAGCTTCTTCCACAGACTGGAAGAGTCCT
TCCTGGTGGAAGAGGATAAGAAGCACGAGCGGCACCCCATCTTCGGCAACATCGTGGACGAGGTGGCCTA
CCACGAGAAGTACCCCACCATCTACCACCTGAGAAAGAAACTGGTGGACAGCACCGACAAGGCCGACCTG
CGGCTGATCTATCTGGCCCTGGCCCACATGATCAAGTTCCGGGGCCACTTCCTGATCGAGGGCGACCTGA
ACCCCGACAACAGCGACGTGGACAAGCTGTTCATCCAGCTGGTGCAGACCTACAACCAGCTGTTCGAGGA
AAACCCCATCAACGCCAGCGGCGTGGACGCCAAGGCCATCCTGTCTGCCAGACTGAGCAAGAGCAGACGG
CTGGAAAATCTGATCGCCCAGCTGCCCGGCGAGAAGAAGAATGGCCTGTTCGGCAACCTGATTGCCCTGA
GCCTGGGCCTGACCCCCAACTTCAAGAGCAACTTCGACCTGGCCGAGGATGCCAAACTGCAGCTGAGCAA
GGACACCTACGACGACGACCTGGACAACCTGCTGGCCCAGATCGGCGACCAGTACGCCGACCTGTTTCTG
GCCGCCAAGAACCTGTCCGACGCCATCCTGCTGAGCGACATCCTGAGAGTGAACACCGAGATCACCAAGG
CCCCCCTGAGCGCCTCTATGATCAAGAGATACGACGAGCACCACCAGGACCTGACCCTGCTGAAAGCTCT
CGTGCGGCAGCAGCTGCCTGAGAAGTACAAAGAGATTTTCTTCGACCAGAGCAAGAACGGCTACGCCGGC
TACATCGATGGCGGAGCCAGCCAGGAAGAGTTCTACAAGTTCATCAAGCCCATCCTGGAAAAGATGGACG
GCACCGAGGAACTGCTCGTGAAGCTGAACAGAGAGGACCTGCTGCGGAAGCAGCGGACCTTCGACAACGG
CAGCATCCCCCACCAGATCCACCTGGGAGAGCTGCACGCCATTCTGCGGCGGCAGGAAGATTTTTACCCA
TTCCTGAAGGACAACCGGGAAAAGATCGAGAAGATCCTGACCTTCCGCATCCCCTACTACGTGGGCCCTC
TGGCCAGGGGAAACAGCAGATTCGCCTGGATGACCAGAAAGAGCGAGGAAACCATCACCCCCTGGAACTT
CGAGGAAGTGGTGGACAAGGGCGCCAGCGCCCAGAGCTTCATCGAGCGGATGACCAACTTCGATAAGAAC
CTGCCCAACGAGAAGGTGCTGCCCAAGCACAGCCTGCTGTACGAGTACTTCACCGTGTACAACGAGCTGA
CCAAAGTGAAATACGTGACCGAGGGAATGAGAAAGCCCGCCTTCCTGAGCGGCGAGCAGAAAAAAGCCAT
CGTGGACCTGCTGTTCAAGACCAACCGGAAAGTGACCGTGAAGCAGCTGAAAGAGGACTACTTCAAGAAA
ATCGAGTGCTTCGACTCCGTGGAAATCTCCGGCGTGGAAGATCGGTTCAACGCCTCCCTGGGCACATACC
ACGATCTGCTGAAAATTATCAAGGACAAGGACTTCCTGGACAATGAGGAAAACGAGGACATTCTGGAAGA
TATCGTGCTGACCCTGACACTGTTTGAGGACAGAGAGATGATCGAGGAACGGCTGAAAACCTATGCCCAC
CTGTTCGACGACAAAGTGATGAAGCAGCTGAAGCGGCGGAGATACACCGGCTGGGGCAGGCTGAGCCGGA
AGCTGATCAACGGCATCCGGGACAAGCAGTCCGGCAAGACAATCCTGGATTTCCTGAAGTCCGACGGCTT
CGCCAACAGAAACTTCATGCAGCTGATCCACGACGACAGCCTGACCTTTAAAGAGGACATCCAGAAAGCC
CAGGTGTCCGGCCAGGGCGATAGCCTGCACGAGCACATTGCCAATCTGGCCGGCAGCCCCGCCATTAAGA
AGGGCATCCTGCAGACAGTGAAGGTGGTGGACGAGCTCGTGAAAGTGATGGGCCGGCACAAGCCCGAGAA
CATCGTGATCGAAATGGCCAGAGAGAACCAGACCACCCAGAAGGGACAGAAGAACAGCCGCGAGAGAATG
AAGCGGATCGAAGAGGGCATCAAAGAGCTGGGCAGCCAGATCCTGAAAGAACACCCCGTGGAAAACACCC
AGCTGCAGAACGAGAAGCTGTACCTGTACTACCTGCAGAATGGGCGGGATATGTACGTGGACCAGGAACT
GGACATCAACCGGCTGTCCGACTACGATGTGGACGCTATCGTGCCTCAGAGCTTTCTGAAGGACGACTCC
ATCGATAACAAAGTGCTGACTCGGAGCGACAAGAACCGGGGCAAGAGCGACAACGTGCCCTCCGAAGAGG
TCGTGAAGAAGATGAAGAACTACTGGCGCCAGCTGCTGAATGCCAAGCTGATTACCCAGAGGAAGTTCGA
CAATCTGACCAAGGCCGAGAGAGGCGGCCTGAGCGAACTGGATAAGGCCGGCTTCATCAAGAGACAGCTG
GTGGAAACCCGGCAGATCACAAAGCACGTGGCACAGATCCTGGACTCCCGGATGAACACTAAGTACGACG
AGAACGACAAACTGATCCGGGAAGTGAAAGTGATCACCCTGAAGTCCAAGCTGGTGTCCGATTTCCGGAA
GGATTTCCAGTTTTACAAAGTGCGCGAGATCAACAACTACCACCACGCCCACGACGCCTACCTGAACGCC
GTCGTGGGAACCGCCCTGATCAAAAAGTACCCTAAGCTGGAAAGCGAGTTCGTGTACGGCGACTACAAGG
TGTACGACGTGCGGAAGATGATCGCCAAGAGCGAGCAGGAAATCGGCAAGGCTACCGCCAAGTACTTCTT
CTACAGCAACATCATGAACTTTTTCAAGACCGAGATTACCCTGGCCAACGGCGAGATCCGGAAGCGGCCT
CTGATCGAGACAAACGGCGAAACAGGCGAGATCGTGTGGGATAAGGGCCGGGACTTTGCCACCGTGCGGA
AAGTGCTGTCTATGCCCCAAGTGAATATCGTGAAAAAGACCGAGGTGCAGACAGGCGGCTTCAGCAAAGA
GTCTATCCTGCCCAAGAGGAACAGCGACAAGCTGATCGCCAGAAAGAAGGACTGGGACCCTAAGAAGTAC
GGCGGCTTCGACAGCCCCACCGTGGCCTATTCTGTGCTGGTGGTGGCCAAAGTGGAAAAGGGCAAGTCCA
AGAAACTGAAGAGTGTGAAAGAGCTGCTGGGGATCACCATCATGGAAAGAAGCAGCTTCGAGAAGAATCC
CATCGACTTTCTGGAAGCCAAGGGCTACAAAGAAGTGAAAAAGGACCTGATCATCAAGCTGCCTAAGTAC
TCCCTGTTCGAGCTGGAAAACGGCCGGAAGAGAATGCTGGCCTCTGCCGGCGAACTGCAGAAGGGAAACG
AACTGGCCCTGCCCTCCAAATATGTGAACTTCCTGTACCTGGCCAGCCACTATGAGAAGCTGAAGGGCTC
CCCCGAGGATAATGAGCAGAAACAGCTGTTTGTGGAACAGCACAAACACTACCTGGACGAGATCATCGAG
CAGATCAGCGAGTTCTCCAAGAGAGTGATCCTGGCCGACGCTAATCTGGACAAGGTGCTGAGCGCCTACA
ACAAGCACAGAGACAAGCCTATCAGAGAGCAGGCCGAGAATATCATCCACCTGTTTACCCTGACCAATCT
GGGAGCCCCTGCCGCCTTCAAGTACTTTGACACCACCATCGACCGGAAGAGGTACACCAGCACCAAAGAG
GTGCTGGACGCCACCCTGATCCACCAGAGCATCACCGGCCTGTACGAGACACGGATCGACCTGTCTCAGC
TGGGAGGCGACGCCTATCCCTATGACGTGCCCGATTATGCCAGCCTGGGCAGCGGCTCCCCCAAGAAAAA
ACGCAAGGTGGAAGATCCTAAGAAAAAGCGGAAAGTGGACGGCATTGGTAGTGGGAGCAACGGCAGCAGC
GGATCCGGAGGGCCGAGCTCTGGCGCACCCCCACCAAGTGGAGGGTCTCCTGCCGGGTCCCCAACATCTA
CTGAAGAAGGCACCAGCGAATCCGCAACGCCCGAGTCAGGCCCTGGTACCTCCACAGAACCATCTGAAGG
TAGTGCGCCTGGTTCCCCAGCTGGAAGCCCTACTTCCACCGAAGAAGGCACGTCAACCGAACCAAGTGAA
GGATCTGCCCCTGGGACCAGCACTGAACCATCTGAGATGGATGCTAAGTCACTAACTGCCTGGTCCCGGA
CACTGGTGACCTTCAAGGATGTATTTGTGGACTTCACCAGGGAGGAGTGGAAGCTGCTGGACACTGCTCA
GCAGATCGTGTACAGAAATGTGATGCTGGAGAACTATAAGAACCTGGTTTCCTTGGGTTATCAGCTTACT
AAGCCAGATGTGATCCTCCGGTTGGAGAAGGGAGAAGAGCCCTAGTAAGCGGCCGCTTAGATCTCTCGAG
GTTAACGAATTCCGCCCCCCCCCCCTAACGTTACTGGCCGAAGCCGCTTGGAATAAGGCCGGTGTGCGTT
TGTCTATATGTTATTTTCCACCATATTGCCGTCTTTTGGCAATGTGAGGGCCCGGAAACCTGGCCCTGTC
TTCTTGACGAGCATTCCTAGGGGTCTTTCCCCTCTCGCCAAAGGAATGCAAGGTCTGTTGAATGTCGTGA
AGGAAGCAGTTCCTCTGGAAGCTTCTTGAAGACAAACAACGTCTGTAGCGACCCTTTGCAGGCAGCGGAA
CCCCCCACCTGGCGACAGGTGCCTCTGCGGCCAAAAGCCACGTGTATAAGATACACCTGCAAAGGCGGCA
CAACCCCAGTGCCACGTTGTGAGTTGGATAGTTGTGGAAAGAGTCAAATGGCTCTCCTCAAGCGTATTCA
ACAAGGGGCTGAAGGATGCCCAGAAGGTACCCCATTGTATGGGATCTGATCTGGGGCCTCGGTGCACATG
CTTTACATGTGTTTAGTCGAGGTTAAAAAAACGTCTAGGCCCCCCGAACCACGGGGACGTGGTTTTCCTT
TGAAAAACACGATGATAATATGGCCACAACCATGGATGGTGAGCAAGGGCGAGGAGGATAACATGGCCAT
CATCAAGGAGTTCATGCGCTTCAAGGTGCACATGGAGGGCTCCGTGAACGGCCACGAGTTCGAGATCGAG
GGCGAGGGCGAGGGCCGCCCCTACGAGGGCACCCAGACCGCCAAGCTGAAGGTGACCAAGGGCGGCCCCC
TGCCCTTCGCCTGGGACATCCTGTCCCCTCAGTTCATGTACGGCTCCAAGGCCTACGTGAAGCACCCCGC
CGACATCCCCGACTACTTGAAGCTGTCCTTCCCCGAGGGCTTCAAGTGGGAGCGCGTGATGAACTTCGAG
GACGGCGGCGTGGTGACCGTGACCCAGGACTCCTCCCTGCAGGACGGCGAGTTCATCTACAAGGTGAAGC
TGCGCGGCACCAACTTCCCCTCCGACGGCCCCGTAATGCAGAAGAAGACCATGGGCTGGGAGGCCTCCTC
CGAGCGGATGTACCCCGAGGACGGCGCCCTGAAGGGCGAGATCAAGCAGAGGCTGAAGCTGAAGGACGGC
GGCCACTACGACGCTGAGGTCAAGACCACCTACAAGGCCAAGAAGCCCGTGCAGCTGCCCGGCGCCTACA
ACGTCAACATCAAGTTGGACATCACCTCCCACAACGAGGACTACACCATCGTGGAACAGTACGAACGCGC
CGAGGGCCGCCACTCCACCGGCGGCATGGACGAGCTGTACAAGTAAGGCCGCGACTCTAGAGTCGACCTG
CAGGCATGCAAGCTTGATATCAAGCTTATCGATAATCAACCTCTGGATTACAAAATTTGTGAAAGATTGA
CTGGTATTCTTAACTATGTTGCTCCTTTTACGCTATGTGGATACGCTGCTTTAATGCCTTTGTATCATGC
TATTGCTTCCCGTATGGCTTTCATTTTCTCCTCCTTGTATAAATCCTGGTTGCTGTCTCTTTATGAGGAG
TTGTGGCCCGTTGTCAGGCAACGTGGCGTGGTGTGCACTGTGTTTGCTGACGCAACCCCCACTGGTTGGG
GCATTGCCACCACCTGTCAGCTCCTTTCCGGGACTTTCGCTTTCCCCCTCCCTATTGCCACGGCGGAACT
CATCGCCGCCTGCCTTGCCCGCTGCTGGACAGGGGCTCGGCTGTTGGGCACTGACAATTCCGTGGTGTTG
TCGGGGAAATCATCGTCCTTTCCTTGGCTGCTCGCCTGTGTTGCCACCTGGATTCTGCGCGGGACGTCCT
TCTGCTACGTCCCTTCGGCCCTCAATCCAGCGGACCTTCCTTCCCGCGGCCTGCTGCCGGCTCTGCGGCC
TCTTCCGCGTCTTCGCCTTCGCCCTCAGACGAGTCGGATCTCCCTTTGGGCCGCCTCCCCGCATCGATAC
CGTCGACCTCGAGGGAATTAATTCGAGCTCGGTACCTTTAAGACCAATGACTTACAAGGCAGCTGTAGAT
CTTAGCCACTTTTTAAAAGAAAAGGGGGGACTGGAAGGGCTAATTCACTCCCAACGAAGACAAGATCTGC
TTTTTGCTTGTACTGGGTCTCTCTGGTTAGACCAGATCTGAGCCTGGGAGCTCTCTGGCTAACTAGGGAA
CCCACTGCTTAAGCCTCAATAAAGCTTGCCTTGAGTGCTTCAAGTAGTGTGTGCCCGTCTGTTGTGTGAC
TCT
Features (pLannotate 1.2.2; 36 found; start..end, strand, type, name):
     77..95      -  promoter       SP6 promoter: promoter for bacteriophage SP6 RNA polymerase
    323..602     +  CDS            TcR (fragment): tetracycline efflux protein; tet; confers resistance to tetracycline
    603..651     -  misc_feature   bom (fragment): basis of mobility region from pBR322
    753..788     -  CDS            rop (fragment): Rop protein, which maintains plasmids at low copy number; rop
    883..987     +  promoter       AmpR promoter: bla
    988..1848    +  CDS            AmpR: β-lactamase; bla; confers resistance to ampicillin, carbenicillin, and related antibiotics
   2019..2607    +  rep_origin     ori: high-copy-number ColE1/pMB1/pBR322/pUC origin of replication
   2790..2846    +  CDS            lacI (fragment): lac repressor; lacI; The lac repressor binds to the lac operator to inhibit transcription in E. coli. This inhibition can be relieved by adding lactose or isopropyl-β-D-thiogalactopyranoside (IPTG).
   2853..3182    +  promoter       SV40 promoter: SV40 enhancer and early promoter
   3382..3501    +  CDS            gpt (fragment): XGPT_ECOLI - Also known as gpp, gxu. Experimental evidence at protein level: Swiss-Prot protein existence level 1. Purine salvage pathway enzyme that catalyzes the transfer of the ribosyl-5-phosphate group from 5-phospho-alpha-D-ribose 1- diphosphate (PRPP) to the N9 position of the 6-oxopurines guanine and xanthine to form the corresponding ribonucleotides GMP (guanosine 5'- monophosphate) and XMP (xanthosine 5'-monophosphate), with the release of PPi. To a lesser extent, also acts on hypoxanthine (PubMed:9100006, PubMed:3886014). Does not ribophosphorylate adenine (PubMed:3886014). From Esch
   3501..3836    +  CDS            gpt (fragment): XGPT_ECOLI - Also known as gpp, gxu. Experimental evidence at protein level: Swiss-Prot protein existence level 1. Purine salvage pathway enzyme that catalyzes the transfer of the ribosyl-5-phosphate group from 5-phospho-alpha-D-ribose 1- diphosphate (PRPP) to the N9 position of the 6-oxopurines guanine and xanthine to form the corresponding ribonucleotides GMP (guanosine 5'- monophosphate) and XMP (xanthosine 5'-monophosphate), with the release of PPi. To a lesser extent, also acts on hypoxanthine (PubMed:9100006, PubMed:3886014). Does not ribophosphorylate adenine (PubMed:3886014). From Esch
   3931..4236    +  CDS            frsA (fragment): FRSA_ECOLI - Also known as yafA. Experimental evidence at protein level: Swiss-Prot protein existence level 1. Catalyzes the hydrolysis of esters (PubMed:15808744). Displays esterase activity toward pNP-butyrate (PubMed:15808744). May stimulate mixed-acid fermentation by acting as a fermentation/respiration switch that down-regulates respiration and up- regulates fermentation rates (PubMed:15169777). From Escherichia coli (strain K12).
   4240..4314    +  CDS            small t antigen (fragment): SV40 (simian virus 40) small t antigen
   4316..4381    +  intron         small t intron: SV40 (simian virus 40) small t antigen intron
   4511..4531    +  CDS            SV40 NLS: nuclear localization signal of SV40 (simian virus 40) large T antigen
   4850..4933    +  CDS            large T antigen (fragment): large T antigen from SV40 (simian virus 40)
   4956..5090    +  polyA_signal   SV40 poly(A) signal: SV40 polyadenylation signal
   5257..5586    +  CDS            nef (fragment): NEF_HV1BR - Experimental evidence at protein level: Swiss-Prot protein existence level 1. Extracellular Nef protein targets CD4(+) T-lymphocytes for apoptosis by interacting with CXCR4 surface receptors (PubMed:14990729). From Human immunodeficiency virus type 1 group M subtype B (isolate BRU/LAI) (HIV-1).
   5634..5891    +  LTR            5' LTR (truncated): truncated 5' long terminal repeat (LTR) from HIV-1
   5938..6063    +  misc_feature   HIV-1 Ψ: packaging signal of human immunodeficiency virus type 1
   6047..6385    +  CDS            HIV-1 gag (fragment): gag protein from human immunodeficiency virus 1; gag
   6560..6793    +  misc_feature   RRE: The Rev response element (RRE) of HIV-1 allows for Rev-dependent mRNA export from the nucleus to the cytoplasm.
   7170..7270    +  CDS            Rev (fragment): human immunodeficiency virus 1 (HIV-1) Rev protein; rev; enhances nuclear export of unspliced and incompletely spliced viral mRNAs
   7307..7424    +  misc_feature   cPPT/CTS: central polypurine tract and central termination sequence of HIV-1
   7461..7484    -  misc_feature   MCS (fragment): pBluescript multiple cloning site
   8166..8573    +  promoter       SFFV promoter: spleen focus-forming virus long terminal repeat (LTR) promoter
   8648..12751   +  CDS            Cas9: Cas9 (Csn1) endonuclease from the Streptococcus pyogenes Type II CRISPR/Cas system generates RNA-guided double strand breaks in DNA
  13157..13342   +  CDS            KRAB: Krüppel-associated box (KRAB) transcriptional repression domain from the human zinc finger protein ZNF10 (Margolin et al., 1994)
  13486..13948   +  misc_feature   IRES: internal ribosome entry site (IRES) of the encephalomyocarditis virus (EMCV)
  13966..14673   +  CDS            mCherry: mCherry is a basic (constitutively fluorescent) red fluorescent protein published in 2004, derived from Discosoma sp.. It is reported to be a very rapidly-maturing monomer with low acid sensitivity.
  14685..14715   +  misc_feature   MCS (fragment): pUC18/19 multiple cloning site
  14716..14734   +  misc_feature   MCS (fragment): pBluescript multiple cloning site
  14734..15322   +  misc_feature   WPRE: woodchuck hepatitis virus posttranscriptional regulatory element
  15323..15345   +  misc_feature   MCS (fragment): pBluescript multiple cloning site
  15362..15430   +  CDS            nef (fragment): NEF_HV1Z2 - Experimental evidence at protein level: Swiss-Prot protein existence level 1. Extracellular Nef protein targets CD4(+) T-lymphocytes for apoptosis by interacting with CXCR4 surface receptors. From Human immunodeficiency virus type 1 group M subtype D (isolate Z2/CDC-Z34) (HIV-1).
  15432..52      +  LTR            3' LTR (ΔU3) (across the origin): self-inactivating 3' long terminal repeat (LTR) from HIV-1
