[The description below was written by a language model from this plasmid's Addgene catalogue record and pLannotate feature annotations shown in this document.]
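Description:
pHR_UCOE-SFFV-dCas9-XTEN80-KRAB(Kox1)-IRES-mCherry is a 15.6 kb HIV-1-based lentiviral vector, built on the pMH0006 backbone, for stable expression of a CRISPR interference (CRISPRi) effector in human cells. In bacteria it is maintained through a high-copy ColE1/pUC-type origin and selected with ampicillin (AmpR/β-lactamase). The plasmid backbone also carries legacy pHR remnants outside the viral genome, including an SV40 promoter driving gpt fragments with SV40 small t intron and poly(A) sequences, plus tetracycline-resistance, rop and bom fragments. The transfer cassette is framed by a truncated 5' LTR and a self-inactivating ΔU3 3' LTR. It contains the Ψ packaging signal with a partial gag sequence, the RRE for Rev-dependent RNA export, and the cPPT/CTS.

The payload is a single bicistronic transcript driven by the SFFV promoter. According to the depositor, a ubiquitous chromatin opening element (UCOE) sits upstream to counteract silencing; the automated annotation does not call it, but an unannotated gap precedes the promoter. The first cistron encodes Streptococcus pyogenes Cas9, described in the record as catalytically dead dCas9, fused at its C terminus to an HA tag, two nuclear localization signals, an XTEN80 linker and the KRAB repression domain of Kox1 (ZNF10). An EMCV IRES then directs translation of mCherry, which is the only marker in mammalian cells and allows transduced cells to be identified or sorted by fluorescence. A WPRE downstream enhances transcript expression. When guided by sgRNAs supplied separately, the fusion binds promoters without cutting and represses transcription. The associated work compares and optimises CRISPRi effectors for use with dual-sgRNA libraries.
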