Addgene plasmid #188770: pHR_UCOE-SFFV-dCas9-XTEN80-KRAB(Kox1)-IRES-mCherry
Purpose: dCas9 with a C-term HA-2xNLS-XTEN80(linker)-KRAB(Kox1)
Depositing lab: Marco Jost & Jonathan Weissman. Depositing organization: Whitehead Institute for Biomedical Research. Publication: Maximizing CRISPRi efficacy and accessibility with dual-sgRNA libraries and optimal effectors. Replogle JM, Bonnar JL, Pogson AN, Liem CR, Maier NK, Ding Y, Russell BJ, Wang X, Leng K, Guna A, Norman TM, Pak RA, Ramos DM, Ward ME, Gilbert LA, Kampmann M, Weissman JS, Jost M. eLife. 2022 Dec 28;11:e81856. doi: 10.7554/eLife.81856. PubMed 36576240.
Backbone
  Vector backbone: pMH0006, Addgene # 135448
  Vector type: Lentiviral
  Selectable markers: mCherry
Growth in bacteria
  Bacterial resistance: Ampicillin, 100 μg/mL
  Growth temperature: 37°C
  Growth strain: NEB Stable
  Copy number: High Copy
Gene/Insert
  Gene/Insert name: dCas9-XTEN80-KRAB(Kox1)
  Species: Multiple
  Promoter: SFFV
  Tag / fusion protein: HA-2xNLS-XTEN80(linker)-KRAB(Kox1) (C terminal on insert)
  Cloning method: Gibson Cloning
Terms and licenses: Academic/Nonprofit Terms; Industry Terms: Not Available to Industry
Depositor comments: Human lentiviral vector for expression of dCas9 with a C-terminal HA-2xNLS-XTEN80(linker)-KRAB(Kox1), and mCherry linked by an IRES from a SFFV promoter with an upstream ubiquitous chromatin opening element, pRAP0003. Please visit https://doi.org/10.1101/2022.07.13.499814 for bioRxiv preprint.
How to cite: pHR_UCOE-SFFV-dCas9-XTEN80-KRAB(Kox1)-IRES-mCherry was a gift from Marco Jost & Jonathan Weissman (Addgene plasmid # 188770 ; http://n2t.net/addgene:188770 ; RRID:Addgene_188770)
